>Addgene plasmid #54700 | mTagCFP-N1 | depositor partial sequence | sequence record 85097 | insert sequence
GTAACAACTCCGCCCCATTGACGCAAATGGGCGGTAGGCGTGTACGGTGGGAGGTCTATATAAGCAGAGC
TGGTTTAGTGAACCGTCAGATCCGCTAGCGCTACCGGACTCAGATCTCGAGCTCAAGCTTCGAATTCTGC
AGTCGACGGTACCGCGGGCCCGGGATCCACCGGTCGCCACCATGAGCGGGGGCGAGGAGCTGTTCGCTGG
CATCGTGCCCGTGCTGATCGAGCTGGACGGCGACGTGCACGGCCACAAGTTCAGCGTGCGCGGTGAGGGA
GAGGGCGACGCCGACTACGGCAAGCTGGAGATCAAGTTCATCTGCACCACCGGCAAGCTGCCCGTGCCCT
GGCCCACCCTGGTGACCACCCTCGCCTGGGGCATCCAGTGCTTCGCCCGCTACCCCGAGCACATGAAGAT
GAACGACTTCTTCAAGAGCGCCATGCCCGAGGGCTACATCCAGGAGCGCACCATCCACTTCCAGGACGAC
GGCAAGTACAAGACCCGCGGCGAGGTGAAGTTCGAGGGCGACACCCTGGTGAACCGCGTCGAGCTGAAGG
GCGAGGGCTTCAAGGAGGACGGCAACATCCTGGGCCACAAGTTGGAGTACAGCGCCATCAGCGACAACGT
GTACATCATGCCCGACAAGGCCAACAACGGCCTGGAGGCGAACTTCAAGATCCGCCACAACATCGAGGGC
GGCGGCGTGCAGCTGGCCGACCACTACCAGACCAACGTGCCCCTGGGCGATGGCCCCGTGCTGATCCCCA
TCAACCACTACCTGAGCTGCCAGTCCGCCATCAGCAAGGACCGCAACGAAGCCCGCGACCACATGGTGCT
CCTGGAGTCCTTCAGCGCCTACTGCCACACCCACGGCATGGACGAGCTGTACCGCTAAAGCGGCCGCGAC
TCTAGATCATAATCAGCCATACCACATTTGTAGAGGTTTTACTTGCTTTAAAAAACCTCCCACACCTCCC
CCTGAACCTGAAACATAAAATGAATGCAATTGTTGTTGTTAACTTGTTTATTGCAGCTTATAATGGTTAC
AAATAAAGCAATAGC
