>Addgene plasmid #54700 | mTagCFP-N1 | addgene partial sequence | sequence record 93205 | CMV-F 5'-CGCAAATGGGCGGTAGGCGTG-3'
GTGAACCGTCAGATCCGCTAGCGCTACCGGACTCAGATCTCGAGCTCAAGCTTCGAATTCTGCAGTCGAC
GGTACCGCGGGCCCGGGATCCACCGGTCGCCACCATGAGCGGGGGCGAGGAGCTGTTCGCTGGCATCGTG
CCCGTGCTGATCGAGCTGGACGGCGACGTGCACGGCCACAAGTTCAGCGTGCGCGGTGAGGGAGAGGGCG
ACGCCGACTACGGCAAGCTGGAGATCAAGTTCATCTGCACCACCGGCAAGCTGCCCGTGCCCTGGCCCAC
CCTGGTGACCACCCTCGCCTGGGGCATCCAGTGCTTCGCCCGCTACCCCGAGCACATGAAGATGAACGAC
TTCTTCAAGAGCGCCATGCCCGAGGGCTACATCCAGGAGCGCACCATCCACTTCCAGGACGACGGCAAGT
ACAAGACCCGCGGCGAGGTGAAGTTCGAGGGCGACACCCTGGTGAACCGCGTCGAGCTGAAGGGCGAGGG
CTTCAAGGAGGACGGCAACATCCTGGGCCACAAGTTGGAGTACAGCGCCATCAGCGACAACGTGTACATC
ATGCCCGACAAGGCCAACAACGGCCTGGAGGCGAACTTCAAGATCCGCCACAACATCGAGGGCGGCGGCG
TGCAGCTGGCCGACCACTACCAGACCAACGTGCCCCTGGGCGATGGCCCCGTGCTGATCCCCATCAACCA
CTACCTGAGCTGCCAGTCCGCCATCAGCAAGGACCGCAACGAAGCCCGCGACCACATGGTGCTCCTGGAG
TCCTTCAGCGCCTACTGCCACACCCACGGCATGGACGAGCTGTACCGCTAAAGCGGCCGCGACTCTAGAT
CATAATCAGCCATACCACATT
