[The description below was written by a language model from this plasmid's Addgene catalogue record.]
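Description:
mTagCFP-N1 is an empty mammalian expression backbone of about 4.75 kb, designed for building fusions to the cyan fluorescent protein mTagCFP. It follows the "N1" cloning-vector layout, in which the fluorescent protein coding sequence sits downstream of the cloning site, so that a gene of interest inserted in frame and without its stop codon is expressed with mTagCFP attached to its C terminus. The record lists no insert; the fluorescent protein is part of the backbone itself. The depositor gives an excitation maximum of 458 nm and an emission maximum of 480 nm, placing it in the cyan range.

The plasmid is maintained in E. coli as a high-copy construct under kanamycin selection, and it carries a neomycin resistance marker that allows G418 selection of transfected mammalian cells, for example to derive stable lines. The record does not state the promoter driving expression, the origin of replication, the polyadenylation signal or the composition of the multiple cloning site, and no feature table is provided, so these elements cannot be described here.

Typical use is as a starting vector for live-cell or fixed-cell imaging: a protein or targeting sequence is cloned upstream of mTagCFP to follow its subcellular localization, or the unmodified vector is transfected to express the fluorescent protein alone as a cyan marker or control. Its spectral properties also make it suitable for multicolour imaging alongside green, yellow or red fluorescent proteins.
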