Addgene plasmid #54700: mTagCFP-N1
Purpose: (Empty Backbone) Localization: N1 Cloning Vector, Excitation: 458, Emission: 480
Depositing lab: Michael Davidson.
Backbone
  Vector backbone: mTagCFP-N1
  Backbone size (bp): 4750
  Vector type: Mammalian Expression
  Selectable markers: Neomycin (select with G418)
  Tag / fusion protein: mTagCFP (C terminal on backbone)
Growth in bacteria
  Bacterial resistance: Kanamycin, 50 μg/mL
  Growth temperature: 37°C
  Growth strain: DH5alpha
  Copy number: High Copy
Gene/Insert
  Gene/Insert name: None
  Tag / fusion protein: mTagCFP (C terminal on backbone)
Terms and licenses: Academic/Nonprofit Terms; Industry Terms
Depositor comments: . Excitation = 458; Emission = 480
How to cite: mTagCFP-N1 was a gift from Michael Davidson (Addgene plasmid # 54700)
